>Addgene plasmid #1564 | L3572 | depositor full sequence | sequence record 174 | Author sequence
AAGCTTGGGCTGCAGGTCGGCTATAATAAGTTCTTGAATAAAATAATTTTCCCGACAAAACATGAGTATT
TCTTTCGAAAATAAAAGTGCAGGCTAATTAGAGATTATTCTGTAATTAACTGCATAATTTGTCACGTGCC
ATAGTTTTACATTCCACTACGTCATAGTTCTTAAAATACTAATCTCCTGAAAATAGAAGTAGGTGAAGAA
AGTTTAATTATCAGTTCTAAAATGACAATTGATCTTTGGAATATGTTCTGAAACTACCGATCATTGAACA
GATGCTATTTGAATGATATAGAATTGTATATTTGCAATTTCTGAAACGCGTTCTTAAAGGCACACAGATT
AATTCAAAAGGGTCTGGCCGCAAAAAGGTTTATGGTGGCCGATTTTGAGTTTTGTGTGTGATTGCTTTTT
CACAATCAGTGTTTTCAGGATTATGTGATGAACTAGATCTTCAAGTTTCGTTACATTTCATATGTTTTCG
GAACTCACGAAGTACATATTGGGTATTGTGCTCAAAAAATTCAGCAATCAGCTTCGCTCCGCTGACTTTA
GAACCCAAAAAAATAGTATGGCCAAACTGACTGTGTTACGATCATTTCAATTTTTCAATACATATTTAAG
ATTTCTAAGAGTAAGAAGGTCAAAAACTGTTCTGGAATACATATATATTTTTCAGGTTACAATTAGTCAA
AAAGTGCACTGAAATATACGTTTTAATTTCACGAATAACCCAATTAGTTCAATGTATTTTTGGTCAACCA
ACGTTAAAGTTTGGCTTCCAACCAATTATCATTTCTGATCAACCACAATGTTTTTTCTTTATCTGCAAGT
TAATTTTTTATTTTTATCCAGATGTTTGGCATATTTTTCAATTCTTCACTAGCGCCCACTTCTTGCACTT
CCGGCGCCCTGAATCTAATGCATCTGTTGCAAGAATTGAAAGACCAATCAACACATTGTTTTCTTCACGA
GATACTGAAGAAAATGAATAAAAACAGAGAAAAAGAGCCATGTGATTAGTGACAACTGTTGCTAACAGAT
ACCATAGCTTGGACTTGGTACGTGATGGCAACGTATGGGTCAACAAAAATGATTGCAGAGGGGGTGCAAA
ACAGTCAAGTCGAGAAAATATGAAAAACAGAAAACAAAGAACAGAAAAATGGGTTTGAGAGTCAGTATAA
TTTATAAAAGAAAAATTGTACATAGAAATTAACCATTTTTGTAGAAGAAGTTATTTTTCAAGCATCGTTA
AAAATTATTCAAAGCACCTTATTTCATATTTAATTTTAAACATGGTTAAATGAACAACACGGTGCGCAAT
CAGGAAAACTTGAAATCTGAAACTGTTGTTGTGATCTTCTTCGCAACTGTTCAGATAGCACTAGTGTAAT
GTTAAGAGTGCGCGAATATAATGGAATATAATGGATCACACCTCCTGCCATCAGGTAAACGTCTCTGTTA
TCACATATTTCCAACTATTAAATTTTTACCTTTTACAGTTTTACATTTTTTTGAAAAAAGTAACTTTTTG
TCTTCAAAATCCCTGACGAAAATATCAAATATTTTAATCGAGACTGCAGAGGAACCGATTGATGATTTGG
AAAATCCAGCTTTACCTGTGTAAGAACTGAAAAGTTTCATAACCCTAGGGTATTCCCAGTTACATTCCCC
ACTGGCTAACAATAGCACCCAGTTTTTCATCACCTTTCTTCAAATTTCTCGGCGATTTGTTAAAAACAAA
ATTTGTGTCCCTTCTCTGATATCTCTATGTCTCTAAACACAAGTTCATCGGAAAACGAAGGAGGGTAGGT
GTTGGTTGGGCTCCCGAAGTGAAAATAGAAGAGCAAGAATAGAATATTAGAGAGAGAGTGCAGAGAGGGC
GGGATAGCTCCCGGGATTCCGTTTTCTTCTTCTTTATCTTCAACGATGATGTGTGTGCGTGTTGTATAGA
TTCTGTTGCTCCCCCACAACTCGCTCCGAAGGCTCAATACAATTCAATTGATATTGGAGGAGAGCCTACC
GGAGTGGGAGGATAAGAAGAAACATAAGAAGAAGAAGAAGAAGAAGCATGCTTCTGGTTTTTGATGCTAT
GAAAACGGCACAAAAAGATGATTGAGGTCCCTTTTCAATACCTTCTCTCATCTTTCAAATCCCATTGAAA
CCTAAAACTTCTCACCACGCTTTACCATTGTTCTCCAAAAACTTATAGCAATGTCTATAACTTTTTTATC
TCTGAAAAGCAGTGTTCCATTTTTCTTTTTCCTATTTTATTTCAATTGTTTCTCACATTTCGTTTGGATT
CTTTGCTTGTCAACCAGCTTCTTCTTCCACTTTTACCGTCTAATTTTCAGGGCAGGGAGCCATCAAACCC
ACGACCACTAGATCCATCTAGAGGATCCCCGGGATTGGCCAAAGGACCCAAAGGTATGTTTCGAATGATA
CTAACATAACATAGAACATTTTCAGGAGGACCCTTGGAGGGTACCGGTAGAAAAAATGAGTAAAGGAGAA
GAACTTTTCACTGGAGTTGTCCCAATTCTTGTTGAATTAGATGGTGATGTTAATGGGCACAAATTTTCTG
TCAGTGGAGAGGGTGAAGGTGATGCAACATACGGAAAACTTACCCTTAAATTTATTTGCACTACTGGAAA
ACTACCTGTTCCATGGGTAAGTTTAAACATATATATACTAACTAACCCTGATTATTTAAATTTTCAGCCA
ACACTTGTCACTACTCTCACTTATGGTGTTCAATGCTTCTCGAGATACCCAGATCATATGAAACGGCATG
ACTTTTTCAAGAGTGCCATGCCCGAAGGTTATGTACAGGAAAGAACTATATTTTTCAAAGATGACGGGAA
CTACAAGACACGTAAGTTTAAACAGTTCGGTACTAACTAACCATACATATTTAAATTTTCAGGTGCTGAA
GTCAAGTTTGAAGGTGATACCCTTGTTAATAGAATCGAGTTAAAAGGTATTGATTTTAAAGAAGATGGAA
ACATTCTTGGACACAAATTGGAATACAACTATAACTCACACAATGTATACATCACTGCCGACAAACAAAA
GAATGGGATCAAAGCGGTAAGTTTAAACATGATTTTACTAACTAACTAATCTGATTTAAATTTTCAGAAC
TTCAAAATTAGACACAACATTGAAGATGGAAGCGTTCAACTAGCAGACCATTATCAACAAAATACTCCAA
TTGGCGATGGCCCTGTCCTTTTACCAGACAACCATTACCTGTCCACACAATCTGCCCTTTCGAAAGATCC
CAACGAAAAGAGAGACCACATGGTCCTTCTTGAGTTTGTAACAGCTGCTGGGATTACACATGGCATGGAT
GAACTATACAAATAGCATTCGTAGAATTGTAAGTTTAAACTTTCTCATACTAACTAACGCGCTCTATTTA
AATTTTCAGAATTCCAACTGAGCGCCGGTCGCTACCATTACCAACTTGTCTGGTGTCAAAAATAATAGGG
GCCGCTGTCATCAGAGTAAGTTTAAACTGAGTTCTACTAACTAACGAGTAATATTTAAATTTTCAGCATC
TCGCGCCCGTGCCTCTGACTTCTAAGTCCAATTACTCTTCAACATCCCTACATGCTCTTTCTCCCTGTGC
TCCCACCCCCTATTTTTGTTATTATCAAAAAACTTCTCTTAATTTCTTTGTTTTTTAGCTTCTTTTAAGT
CACCTCTAACAATGAAATTGTGTAGATTCAAAAATAGAATTAATTCGTAATAAAAAGTCGAAAAAAATTG
TGCTCCCTCCCCCCATTAATAATAATTCTATCCCAAAATCTACACAATGTTCTGTGTACACTTCTTATGT
TTTTTACTTCTGATAAATTTTTTTGAAACATCATAGAAAAAACCGCACACAAAATACCTTATCATATGTT
ACGTTTCAGTTTATGACCGCAATTTTTATTTCTTCGCACGTCTGGGCCTCTCATGACGTCAAATCATGCT
CATCGTGAAAAAGTTTTGGAGTATTTTTGGAATTTTTCAATCAAGTGAAAGTTTATGAAATTAATTTTCC
TGCTTTTGCTTTTTGGGGTTTCCCCTATTGTTTGTCAAGATTTCGAGGACGGCGTTTTTCTTGCTAAAAT
CACAAGTATTGATGAGCACGATGCAAGAAAGATCGGAAGAAGGTTTGGGTTTGAGGCTCAGTGGAAGGTG
AGTAGAAGTTGATAATTTGAAAGTGGAGTAGTGTCTATGGGGTTTTTGCCTTAAATGACAGAATACATTC
CCAATATACCAAACATAACTGTTTCCTACTAGTCGGCCGTACGGGCCCTTTCGTCTCGCGCGTTTCGGTG
ATGACGGTGAAAACCTCTGACACATGCAGCTCCCGGAGACGGTCACAGCTTGTCTGTAAGCGGATGCCGG
GAGCAGACAAGCCCGTCAGGGCGCGTCAGCGGGTGTTGGCGGGTGTCGGGGCTGGCTTAACTATGCGGCA
TCAGAGCAGATTGTACTGAGAGTGCACCATATGCGGTGTGAAATACCGCACAGATGCGTAAGGAGAAAAT
ACCGCATCAGGCGGCCTTAAGGGCCTCGTGATACGCCTATTTTTATAGGTTAATGTCATGATAATAATGG
TTTCTTAGACGTCAGGTGGCACTTTTCGGGGAAATGTGCGCGGAACCCCTATTTGTTTATTTTTCTAAAT
ACATTCAAATATGTATCCGCTCATGAGACAATAACCCTGATAAATGCTTCAATAATATTGAAAAAGGAAG
AGTATGAGTATTCAACATTTCCGTGTCGCCCTTATTCCCTTTTTTGCGGCATTTTGCCTTCCTGTTTTTG
CTCACCCAGAAACGCTGGTGAAAGTAAAAGATGCTGAAGATCAGTTGGGTGCACGAGTGGGTTACATCGA
ACTGGATCTCAACAGCGGTAAGATCCTTGAGAGTTTTCGCCCCGAAGAACGTTTTCCAATGATGAGCACT
TTTAAAGTTCTGCTATGTGGCGCGGTATTATCCCGTATTGACGCCGGGCAAGAGCAACTCGGTCGCCGCA
TACACTATTCTCAGAATGACTTGGTTGAGTACTCACCAGTCACAGAAAAGCATCTTACGGATGGCATGAC
AGTAAGAGAATTATGCAGTGCTGCCATAACCATGAGTGATAACACTGCGGCCAACTTACTTCTGACAACG
ATCGGAGGACCGAAGGAGCTAACCGCTTTTTTGCACAACATGGGGGATCATGTAACTCGCCTTGATCGTT
GGGAACCGGAGCTGAATGAAGCCATACCAAACGACGAGCGTGACACCACGATGCCTGTAGCAATGGCAAC
AACGTTGCGCAAACTATTAACTGGCGAACTACTTACTCTAGCTTCCCGGCAACAATTAATAGACTGGATG
GAGGCGGATAAAGTTGCAGGACCACTTCTGCGCTCGGCCCTTCCGGCTGGCTGGTTTATTGCTGATAAAT
CTGGAGCCGGTGAGCGTGGGTCTCGCGGTATCATTGCAGCACTGGGGCCAGATGGTAAGCCCTCCCGTAT
CGTAGTTATCTACACGACGGGGAGTCAGGCAACTATGGATGAACGAAATAGACAGATCGCTGAGATAGGT
GCCTCACTGATTAAGCATTGGTAACTGTCAGACCAAGTTTACTCATATATACTTTAGATTGATTTAAAAC
TTCATTTTTAATTTAAAAGGATCTAGGTGAAGATCCTTTTTGATAATCTCATGACCAAAATCCCTTAACG
TGAGTTTTCGTTCCACTGAGCGTCAGACCCCGTAGAAAAGATCAAAGGATCTTCTTGAGATCCTTTTTTT
CTGCGCGTAATCTGCTGCTTGCAAACAAAAAAACCACCGCTACCAGCGGTGGTTTGTTTGCCGGATCAAG
AGCTACCAACTCTTTTTCCGAAGGTAACTGGCTTCAGCAGAGCGCAGATACCAAATACTGTCCTTCTAGT
GTAGCCGTAGTTAGGCCACCACTTCAAGAACTCTGTAGCACCGCCTACATACCTCGCTCTGCTAATCCTG
TTACCAGTGGCTGCTGCCAGTGGCGATAAGTCGTGTCTTACCGGGTTGGACTCAAGACGATAGTTACCGG
ATAAGGCGCAGCGGTCGGGCTGAACGGGGGGTTCGTGCACACAGCCCAGCTTGGAGCGAACGACCTACAC
CGAACTGAGATACCTACAGCGTGAGCATTGAGAAAGCGCCACGCTTCCCGAAGGGAGAAAGGCGGACAGG
TATCCGGTAAGCGGCAGGGTCGGAACAGGAGAGCGCACGAGGGAGCTTCCAGGGGGAAACGCCTGGTATC
TTTATAGTCCTGTCGGGTTTCGCCACCTCTGACTTGAGCGTCGATTTTTGTGATGCTCGTCAGGGGGGCG
GAGCCTATGGAAAAACGCCAGCAACGCGGCCTTTTTACGGTTCCTGGCCTTTTGCTGGCCTTTTGCTCAC
ATGTTCTTTCCTGCGTTATCCCCTGATTCTGTGGATAACCGTATTACCGCCTTTGAGTGAGCTGATACCG
CTCGCCGCAGCCGAACGACCGAGCGCAGCGAGTCAGTGAGCGAGGAAGCGGAAGAGCGCCCAATACGCAA
ACCGCCTCTCCCCGCGCGTTGGCCGATTCATTAATGCAGCTGGCACGACAGGTTTCCCGACTGGAAAGCG
GGCAGTGAGCGCAACGCAATTAATGTGAGTTAGCTCACTCATTAGGCACCCCAGGCTTTACACTTTATGC
TTCCGGCTCGTATGTTGTGTGGAATTGTGAGCGGATAACAATTTCACACAGGAAACAGCTATGACCATGA
TTACGCCAAGCTGTAAGTTTAAACATGATCTTACTAACTAACTATTCTCATTTAAATTTTCAGAGCTTAA
AAATGGCTGAAATCACTCACAACGATGGATACGCTAACAACTTGGAAATGAAAT
Features (pLannotate 1.2.2; 12 found; start..end, strand, type, name):
   2397..2413    -  misc_feature   MCS (fragment): pUC18/19 multiple cloning site
   2506..3372    +  CDS            vsfGFP-9 (fragment): vsfGFP-9 is a basic (constitutively fluorescent) green fluorescent protein published in 2015, derived from Aequorea victoria. It has low acid sensitivity.
   4045..4197    +  CDS            aex-5 (fragment): AEX5_CAEEL - Also known as kpc-3 From Caenorhabditis elegans.
   4325..4360    +  CDS            rop (fragment): Rop protein, which maintains plasmids at low copy number; rop
   4462..4561    +  misc_feature   bom (fragment): basis of mobility region from pBR322
   4659..4763    +  promoter       AmpR promoter: bla
   4764..5624    +  CDS            AmpR: β-lactamase; bla; confers resistance to ampicillin, carbenicillin, and related antibiotics
   5795..6383    +  rep_origin     ori: high-copy-number ColE1/pMB1/pBR322/pUC origin of replication
   6566..6658    +  CDS            lacI (fragment): lac repressor; lacI; The lac repressor binds to the lac operator to inhibit transcription in E. coli. This inhibition can be relieved by adding lactose or isopropyl-β-D-thiogalactopyranoside (IPTG).
   6671..6692    +  protein_bind   CAP binding site: CAP binding activates transcription in the presence of cAMP. E. coli catabolite activator protein
   6707..6737    +  promoter       lac promoter: promoter for the E. coli lac operon
   6745..6761    +  protein_bind   lac operator: The lac repressor binds to the lac operator to inhibit transcription in E. coli. This inhibition can be relieved by adding lactose or isopropyl-β-D-thiogalactopyranoside (IPTG). lac repressor encoded by lacI
