[The description below was written by a language model from this plasmid's Addgene catalogue record and pLannotate feature annotations shown in this document.]
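Description:
L3572 (miniprep designation pPD115.66) is a Caenorhabditis elegans expression vector from a 1997 worm vector kit, catalogued as an empty backbone of about 6.9 kb with no gene insert; the parental backbone is listed as unknown. It is propagated in E. coli using a high-copy ColE1/pUC-type origin and selected with ampicillin through a bla (AmpR) cassette driven by its own promoter. Residual pUC/pBR322-derived elements are also detected, including fragments of rop, bom and lacI, a CAP binding site, the lac promoter and operator, and a small remnant of the pUC18/19 polylinker.

The payload, as given by the module list in the record, is a GFP reporter cassette. The "myo3-2341" and "myo3Tsa" entries point to myo-3 upstream sequence, most likely occupying the unannotated first ~2.4 kb of the plasmid; myo-3 encodes a myosin heavy chain and its promoter is commonly used for body wall muscle expression in worms, although the record itself does not spell this out. Downstream lies a GFP coding region carrying the F64L, S65T, M153T and V163A substitutions, which are known brightness, spectral and folding-enhancing changes. The coding region is interrupted and flanked by several synthetic introns (the IVS modules), a typical feature of these vectors to boost transgene expression in C. elegans. The annotation tool matches this region only as a fragment of a GFP variant, consistent with the intron interruptions. A "decoy" module is also listed, and a short match to aex-5 downstream of GFP is probably incidental worm genomic sequence within the 3' region, whose identity is not stated. The vector suits use as a muscle GFP marker or a starting point for GFP fusions by restriction cloning.
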