Addgene plasmid #1564: L3572
Purpose: (Empty Backbone)
Depositing lab: Andrew Fire. Depositing organization: Carnegie Institution for Science.
Backbone
  Vector backbone: Unknown
  Backbone size (bp): 6921
  Vector type: Worm Expression
Growth in bacteria
  Bacterial resistance: Ampicillin, 100 μg/mL
  Growth temperature: 37°C
  Growth strain: DH5alpha
  Copy number: Unknown
Gene/Insert
  Gene/Insert name: None
  Tag / fusion protein: myo3-2341, myo3Tsa, IVSA, gfpN, IVSR, gfpF64L, gfpS65T, IVSS, gfpM153T, gfpV163A, IVST, gfpC, IVSM, IVSL, decoy
  Cloning method: Restriction Enzyme
Terms and licenses: Academic/Nonprofit Terms; Industry Terms: Not Available to Industry
Depositor comments: See Fire Lab Vector Kit Documentation 1997. Fire Lab Miniprep Number pPD115.66, Ligation number L3572.
How to cite: L3572 was a gift from Andrew Fire (Addgene plasmid # 1564 ; http://n2t.net/addgene:1564 ; RRID:Addgene_1564)
