>Addgene plasmid #1564 | L3572 | addgene partial sequence | sequence record 16701 | 1564_m13reverse
TGATCTTACTAACTAACTATTCTCATTTAAATTTTCAGAGCTTAAAAATGGCTGAAATCACTCACAACGA
TGGATACGCTAACAACTTGGAAATGAAATAAGCTTGGGCTGCAGGTCGGCTATAATAAGTTCTTGAATAA
AATAATTTTCCCGACAAAACATGAGTATTTCTTTCGAAAATAAAAGTGCAGGCTAATTAGAGATTATTCT
GTAATTAACTGCATAATTTGTCACGTGCCATAGTTTTACATTCCACTACGTCATAGTTCTTAAAATACTA
ATCTCCTGAAAATAGAAGTAGGTGAAGAAAGTTTAATTATCAGTTCTAAAATGACAATTGATCTTTGGAA
TATGTTCTGAAACTACCGATCATTGAACAGATGCTATTTGAATGATATAGAATTGTATATTTGCAATTTC
TGAAACGCGTTCTTAAAGGCACACAGATTAATTCAAAAGGGTCTGGCCGCAAAAAGGTTTATGGTGGCCG
ATTTTGAGTTTTGTGTGTGATTGCTTTTTCACAATCAGTGTTTTCAGGATTATGTGATGAACTAGATCTT
CAAGTTTCGTTACATTTCATATGTTTTCGGAACTCACGAAGTACATATTGGGTATTGTGCTCAAAAAATT
CAGCAATCAGCTTCGCTCCGCTGACTTTAGAACCCAAAAAAATAGTATGGCCAAACTGACTGTGTTACGA
TCATTTCAATTTTTCAATACATATTTAAGATTTCTAAGAGTAAGAAGGTCAAAAACTGTTCTGGAATACA
TATATATTTTTCAGGTTACAATTAGTCAAAAAGTGCACTGAAATATACGTTTTAATTTCACGAATAACCC
AATTAGTTCAATGTATTTTTGGTCNACCCACGTTAAAGTTTGGCTTCCNACCAATTATCATTTCTGATCN
ACCACCATGGTTTTTCNTTATCTGCAGTTAATTTTTTATTTTTATCCNGATGTTGGGCATATTTTTCCAN
TTCTTCCCTAGCGCCCACTTCTNGCNCTTCCGGCGCCCTGAATCTAATGCATCTGNTGCAGAATTGAAAG
ACCATCCACCNTTGTTTCCTCCCNAGATCCGGAGAAATGGATAAANCNGAAAAAAGANCCCGGGATTAGG
NCCCCGGNGCTAACNANCCCNGCTGGACTGGNNCGGAGGCCCCCTTGGNCCCCNAAANGATGGNGNGGGG
GGCAAACNNCCGCCNGGAANTTGAAAAACCAAACCAAAA
